>Addgene plasmid #27384 | p11U1ADb | addgene partial sequence | sequence record 33752 | 27384 with T7
ATATGGCAGTTCCCGAGACCCGCCCTAACCACACTATTTATATCAACAACCTCAATGAGAAGATCAAGAA
GGATGAGCTAAAAAAGTCCCTGCACGCCATCTTCTCCCGGTTTGGCCAGATCCTGGATATCCTGGTATCA
CGGAGCCTGAAGATGAGGGGCCAGGCCTTTGTCATCTTCAAGGAGGTCAGCAGCGCCACCAACGCCCTGC
GCTCCATGCAGGGTTTCCCTTTCTATGACAAACCTATGCGTATCCAGTATGCCAAGACCGACTCAGATAT
CATTGCCAAGATGAAATGAGGATCCGGCTGCTAACAAAGCCCGAAAGGAAGCTGAGTTGGCTGCTGCCAC
CGCTGAGCAATAACTAGCATAACCCCTTGGGGCCTCTAAACGGGTCTTGAGGGGTTTTTTGCTGAAAGGA
GGAACTATATCCGGATATCCCGCAAGAGGCCCGGCAGTACCGGCATAACCAAGCCTATGCCTACAGCATC
CAGGGTGACGGTGCCGAGGATGACGATGAGCGCATTGTTAGATTTCATACACGGTGCCTGACTGCGTTAG
CAATTTAACTGTGATAAACTACCGCATTAAAGCTTATCGATGATAAGCTGTCAAACATGAGAATTCTTGA
AGACGAAAGGGCCTCGTGATACGCCTATTTTTATAGGTTAATGTCATGATAATAATGGTTTCTTAGACGT
CAGGTGGCACTTTTCGGGGAAATGTGCGCGGAACCCCTATTTGTTTATTTTTCTAAATACATTCNAATAT
GTATCCGCTCATGAGACAATAACCCTGATAAATGCTTCAATAATATTTGAAAAGGGAAGAGTATGAGTAT
TCAACATTTCCGTGTCGCCCTTATTCCCTTTTTTGCGGCATTTTGCCTTCCTGTTTT
