[The description below was written by a language model from this plasmid's Addgene catalogue record.]
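Description:
p11U1ADb is a bacterial expression plasmid built on the pET11a backbone (about 5.6 kb without insert) that carries ampicillin resistance for selection in E. coli. The record lists its copy number as unknown and includes no feature table, so individual backbone elements are not itemised. However, pET11a is a standard T7-driven vector, and the listed T7 and T7 terminator sequencing primers are consistent with an insert placed between a T7 promoter and T7 terminator. In such vectors, transcription depends on T7 RNA polymerase supplied by a DE3 lysogen host. The depositor comments accordingly describe IPTG-induced overexpression in BL21(DE3) cells, while a cloning strain such as DH5alpha is used for propagation.

The insert encodes a fragment of the human U1A protein (gene SNRPA), a component of the U1 small nuclear ribonucleoprotein. The fragment is recorded as A1-98, which appears to denote residues 1–98, and it carries the Y31H/Q36R double mutation. No affinity tags or fusion partners are recorded. The coding sequence was transferred by restriction cloning from an earlier vector made in another laboratory, and the depositor notes that moving it into pET11a gave more efficient expression than the predecessor.

The record does not spell out what the protein was used for. The associated publication reports the crystal structure of the catalytic core of an RNA-polymerase ribozyme. This U1A RNA-binding domain double mutant is widely used as a crystallisation module that binds a cognate hairpin loop engineered into a target RNA, so the plasmid most likely served to produce recombinant protein for RNA–protein co-crystallisation.
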