Addgene plasmid #27384: p11U1ADb
Depositing lab: David Bartel. Depositing organization: Whitehead Institute for Biomedical Research. Publication: Crystal structure of the catalytic core of an RNA-polymerase ribozyme. Shechner DM, Grant RA, Bagby SC, Koldobskaya Y, Piccirilli JA, Bartel DP. Science. 2009 Nov 27. 326(5957):1271-5. 10.1126/science.1174676 PubMed 19965478.
Backbone
  Vector backbone: pET11a
  Backbone size w/o insert (bp): 5600
  Vector type: Bacterial Expression
Growth in bacteria
  Bacterial resistance: Ampicillin, 100 μg/mL
  Growth temperature: 37°C
  Growth strain: DH5alpha
  Copy number: Unknown
Gene/Insert
  Gene/Insert name: U1A A1-98 Y31H/Q36R (alt name: U1A)
  Species: H. sapiens (human)
  Mutation: A1-98 Y31H/Q36R double mutant
  Entrez Gene: SNRPA (a.k.a. Mud1, U1-A, U1A)
  Cloning method: Restriction Enzyme
  Sequencing primers: 5′ T7; 3′ T7 terminator
Resource information
  A portion of this plasmid was derived from a plasmid made by: Adrian Ferré-D’Amaré and Jennifer Doudna
Terms and licenses: Academic/Nonprofit Terms; Industry Terms: Not Available to Industry
Depositor comments: The U1A A1-98 Y31H/Q36R double mutant was expressed from the plasmid p11U1ADb. To construct this plasmid, the protein-coding sequence from a vector provided by Adrian Ferré-D’Amaré and Jennifer Doudna was inserted into the pET11a plasmid, thereby generating a vector that expressed more efficiently than its predecessor. For protein expression, a saturated culture of E. coli BL21(DE3) cells transformed with p11U1ADb was diluted 1:1000 into LB supplemented with 100 μg/mL ampicillin and grown in baffled flasks at 37º C with vigorous shaking. Protein overexpression was induced by the addition of 0.5 mM IPTG when cultures reached an OD of 0.7.
How to cite: p11U1ADb was a gift from David Bartel (Addgene plasmid # 27384 ; http://n2t.net/addgene:27384 ; RRID:Addgene_27384)
